LOCUS       Exported 3674 bp ds-DNA circular SYN 13-MAY-2021
DEFINITION  Gateway ORF clone of human CDK6 [NM_001259.6] with stop codon (for
            native or N-terminal fusions).
ACCESSION   .
VERSION     .
KEYWORDS    R777-E025 Hs.CDK6
SOURCE      synthetic DNA construct
  ORGANISM  synthetic DNA construct
REFERENCE   1 (bases 1 to 3674)
  TITLE     Esposito lab
REFERENCE   2 (bases 1 to 3674)
  AUTHORS   .
  TITLE     Direct Submission
  JOURNAL   Exported May 13, 2021 from SnapGene Server 1.1.58
            http://www.snapgene.com
FEATURES             Location/Qualifiers
     source          1..3674
                     /organism="synthetic DNA construct"
                     /mol_type="other DNA"
     primer_bind     23..45
                     /label=M13/pUC Forward
                     /note="In lacZ gene"
     primer_bind     37..54
                     /label=M13 Forward
                     /note="In lacZ gene. Also called M13-F20 or M13 (-21)
                     Forward"
     primer_bind     38..54
                     /label=M13 fwd
                     /note="common sequencing primer, one of multiple similar
                     variants"
     protein_bind    84..183
                     /gene="mutant version of attL"
                     /label=attL1
                     /bound_moiety="LR Clonase(TM)"
                     /note="recombination site for the Gateway(R) LR reaction"
     protein_bind    complement(1165..1264)
                     /gene="mutant version of attL"
                     /label=attL2
                     /bound_moiety="LR Clonase(TM)"
                     /note="recombination site for the Gateway(R) LR reaction"
     CDS             1641..2432
                     /codon_start=1
                     /gene="aadA"
                     /product="aminoglycoside adenylyltransferase (Murphy,
                     1985)"
                     /label=SmR
                     /note="confers resistance to spectinomycin and
                     streptomycin"
                     /translation="MREAVIAEVSTQLSEVVGVIERHLEPTLLAVHLYGSAVDGGLKPH
                     SDIDLLVTVTVRLDETTRRALINDLLETSASPGESEILRAVEVTIVVHDDIIPWRYPAK
                     RELQFGEWQRNDILAGIFEPATIDIDLAILLTKAREHSVALVGPAAEELFDPVPEQDLF
                     EALNETLTLWNSPPDWAGDERNVVLTLSRIWYSAVTGKIAPKDVAADWAMERLPAQYQP
                     VILEARQAYLGQEEDRLASRADQLEEFVHYVKGEITKVVGK"
     rep_origin      2525..3113
                     /direction=RIGHT
                     /label=ori
                     /note="high-copy-number ColE1/pMB1/pBR322/pUC origin of
                     replication"
     primer_bind     3014..3033
                     /label=pBR322ori-F
                     /note="pBR322 origin, forward primer"
     primer_bind     3267..3284
                     /label=L4440
                     /note="L4440 vector, forward primer"
     terminator      3443..3470
                     /label=rrnB T2 terminator
                     /note="transcription terminator T2 from the E. coli rrnB
                     gene"
     terminator      3562..3648
                     /gene="Escherichia coli rrnB"
                     /label=rrnB T1 terminator
                     /note="transcription terminator T1 from the E. coli rrnB
                     gene"
ORIGIN
        1 ttaacgctag catggatgtt ttcccagtca cgacgttgta aaacgacggc cagtcttaaa
       61 attcgagctc ggtccgagga tccgaaataa tgattttatt ttgactgata gtgacctgtt
      121 cgttgcaaca aattgataag caatgctttt ttataatgcc aactttgtac aaaaaagttg
      181 gcaccatgga gaaggacggc ctgtgccgcg ctgaccagca gtacgaatgc gtggcggaga
      241 tcggggaggg cgcctatggg aaggtgttca aggcccgcga cttgaagaac ggaggccgtt
      301 tcgtggcgtt gaagcgcgtg cgggtgcaga ccggcgagga gggcatgccg ctctccacca
      361 tccgcgaggt ggcggtgctg aggcacctgg agaccttcga gcaccccaac gtggtcaggt
      421 tgtttgatgt gtgcacagtg tcacgaacag acagagaaac caaactaact ttagtgtttg
      481 aacatgtcga tcaagacttg accacttact tggataaagt tccagagcct ggagtgccca
      541 ctgaaaccat aaaggatatg atgtttcagc ttctccgagg tctggacttt cttcattcac
      601 accgagtagt gcatcgcgat ctaaaaccac agaacattct ggtgaccagc agcggacaaa
      661 taaaactcgc tgacttcggc cttgcccgca tctatagttt ccagatggct ctaacctcag
      721 tggtcgtcac gctgtggtac agagcacccg aagtcttgct ccagtccagc tacgccaccc
      781 ccgtggatct ctggagtgtt ggctgcatat ttgcagaaat gtttcgtaga aagcctcttt
      841 ttcgtggaag ttcagatgtt gatcaactag gaaaaatctt ggacgtgatt ggactcccag
      901 gagaagaaga ctggcctaga gatgttgccc ttcccaggca ggcttttcat tcaaaatctg
      961 cccaaccaat tgagaagttt gtaacagata tcgatgaact aggcaaagac ctacttctga
     1021 agtgtttgac atttaaccca gccaaaagaa tatctgccta cagtgccctg tctcacccat
     1081 acttccagga cctggaaagg tgcaaagaaa acctggattc ccacctgccg cccagccaga
     1141 acacctcgga gctgaataca gcctaatcaa ctttcttgta caaagttggc attataggaa
     1201 agcattgctt atcaatttgt tgcaacgaac aggtcactat cagtcaaaat aaaatcatta
     1261 tttgcatgca agcttagatc ctctagacca gccaggacag aaatgcctcg acttcgctgc
     1321 tacccaaggt tgccgggtga cgcacaccgt ggaaacggat gaaggcacga acccagtgga
     1381 cataagcctg ttcggttcgt aagctgtaat gcaagtagcg tatgcgctca cgcaactggt
     1441 ccagaacctt gaccgaacgc agcggtggta acggcgcagt ggcggttttc atggcttgtt
     1501 atgactgttt ttttggggta cagtctatgc ctcgggcatc caagcagcaa gcgcgttacg
     1561 ccgtgggtcg atgtttgatg ttatggagca gcaacgatgt tacgcagcag ggcagtcgcc
     1621 ctaaaacaaa gttaaacatt atgagggaag cggtgatcgc cgaagtatcg actcaactat
     1681 cagaggtagt tggcgtcatc gagcgccatc tcgaaccgac gttgctggcc gtacatttgt
     1741 acggctccgc agtggatggc ggcctgaagc cacacagtga tattgatttg ctggttacgg
     1801 tgaccgtaag gcttgatgaa acaacgcggc gagctttgat caacgacctt ttggaaactt
     1861 cggcttcccc tggagagagc gagattctcc gcgctgtaga agtcaccatt gttgtgcacg
     1921 acgacatcat tccgtggcgt tatccagcta agcgcgaact gcaatttgga gaatggcagc
     1981 gcaatgacat tcttgcaggt atcttcgagc cagccacgat cgacattgat ctggctatct
     2041 tgctgacaaa agcaagagaa catagcgttg ccttggtagg tccagcggcg gaggaactct
     2101 ttgatccggt tcctgaacag gatctatttg aggcgctaaa tgaaacctta acgctatgga
     2161 actcgccgcc cgactgggct ggcgatgagc gaaatgtagt gcttacgttg tcccgcattt
     2221 ggtacagcgc agtaaccggc aaaatcgcgc cgaaggatgt cgctgccgac tgggcaatgg
     2281 agcgcctgcc ggcccagtat cagcccgtca tacttgaagc tagacaggct tatcttggac
     2341 aagaagaaga tcgcttggcc tcgcgcgcag atcagttgga agaatttgtc cactacgtga
     2401 aaggcgagat caccaaggta gtcggcaaat aaccctcgag ccacccatga ccaaaatccc
     2461 ttaacgtgag ttacgcgtcg ttccactgag cgtcagaccc cgtagaaaag atcaaaggat
     2521 cttcttgaga tccttttttt ctgcgcgtaa tctgctgctt gcaaacaaaa aaaccaccgc
     2581 taccagcggt ggtttgtttg ccggatcaag agctaccaac tctttttccg aaggtaactg
     2641 gcttcagcag agcgcagata ccaaatactg tccttctagt gtagccgtag ttaggccacc
     2701 acttcaagaa ctctgtagca ccgcctacat acctcgctct gctaatcctg ttaccagtgg
     2761 ctgctgccag tggcgataag tcgtgtctta ccgggttgga ctcaagacga tagttaccgg
     2821 ataaggcgca gcggtcgggc tgaacggggg gttcgtgcac acagcccagc ttggagcgaa
     2881 cgacctacac cgaactgaga tacctacagc gtgagcattg agaaagcgcc acgcttcccg
     2941 aagggagaaa ggcggacagg tatccggtaa gcggcagggt cggaacagga gagcgcacga
     3001 gggagcttcc agggggaaac gcctggtatc tttatagtcc tgtcgggttt cgccacctct
     3061 gacttgagcg tcgatttttg tgatgctcgt caggggggcg gagcctatgg aaaaacgcca
     3121 gcaacgcggc ctttttacgg ttcctggcct tttgctggcc ttttgctcac atgttctttc
     3181 ctgcgttatc ccctgattct gtggataacc gtattaccgc ctttgagtga gctgataccg
     3241 ctcgccgcag ccgaacgacc gagcgcagcg agtcagtgag cgaggaagcg gaagagcgcc
     3301 caatacgcaa accgcctctc cccgcgcgtt ggccgattca ttaatgcagc tggcacgaca
     3361 ggtttcccga ctggaaagcg ggcagtgagc gcaacgcaat taatacgcgt accgctagcc
     3421 aggaagagtt tgtagaaacg caaaaaggcc atccgtcagg atggccttct gcttagtttg
     3481 atgcctggca gtttatggcg ggcgtcctgc ccgccaccct ccgggccgtt gcttcacaac
     3541 gttcaaatcc gctcccggcg gatttgtcct actcaggaga gcgttcaccg acaaacaaca
     3601 gataaaacga aaggcccagt cttccgactg agcctttcgt tttatttgat gcctggcagt
     3661 tccctactct cgcg
//
