[The description below was written by a language model from this plasmid's Addgene catalogue record and the feature table of its GenBank file.]
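Description:
R777-E025 Hs.CDK6 is a Gateway entry clone built on the pDonor-255 backbone, carrying the open reading frame of human CDK6 (cyclin-dependent kinase 6, based on reference transcript NM_001259.6). The circular plasmid is 3,674 bp in total, combining a 2,693 bp backbone with a 981 bp insert. It is maintained in E. coli through a high-copy ColE1/pUC-type origin of replication and selected with spectinomycin, with resistance provided by the aadA aminoglycoside adenylyltransferase gene, which also confers streptomycin resistance.

The CDK6 coding sequence is not annotated as a separate feature in the table, but it occupies the interval between the attL1 and attL2 sites, whose spacing matches the stated insert size. These attL sites are the substrates for the Gateway LR recombination reaction, which transfers the ORF in a defined orientation into any attR-containing destination vector. As is typical of an entry clone, no promoter driving the insert is annotated, so expression depends on the destination vector chosen. The rrnB T1 and T2 transcription terminators lie upstream of the attL1 side of the cassette, where they can limit read-through transcription from the backbone into the insert. M13 forward primer sites next to attL1 allow sequence verification of the insert.

Because the ORF retains its stop codon, the clone is intended for producing native, untagged CDK6 or N-terminally fused versions. C-terminal tags supplied by a destination vector would not be translated. It serves as a source clone for generating CDK6 expression constructs in whatever host system the destination vector supports.
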