Addgene plasmid #70309: R777-E025 Hs.CDK6
Purpose: Gateway ORF clone of human CDK6 [NM_001259.6] with stop codon (for native or N-terminal fusions)
Depositing lab: Dominic Esposito. Depositing organization: National Cancer Institute (NCI).
Backbone
  Vector backbone: pDonor-255
  Backbone size w/o insert (bp): 2693
  Vector type: Gateway Entry Clone
Growth in bacteria
  Bacterial resistance: Spectinomycin, 50 μg/mL
  Growth temperature: 37°C
  Growth strain: DH10B
  Copy number: High Copy
Gene/Insert
  Gene/Insert name: CDK6
  Species: H. sapiens (human)
  Insert size (bp): 981
  GenBank ID: NM_001259.6
  Entrez Gene: CDK6 (a.k.a. MCPH12, PLSTIRE)
  Cloning method: Gateway Cloning
  Sequencing primers: 5′ M13F 23-mer (5'-CCCAGTCACGACGTTGTAAAACG); 3′ attLR 23-mer (5'-TAACATCAGAGATTTTGAGACAC)
Terms and licenses: Academic/Nonprofit Terms; Industry Terms: Not Available to Industry
How to cite: R777-E025 Hs.CDK6 was a gift from Dominic Esposito (Addgene plasmid # 70309 ; http://n2t.net/addgene:70309 ; RRID:Addgene_70309)
