>Addgene plasmid #70309 | R777-E025 Hs.CDK6 | addgene partial sequence | sequence record 129292 | pCR8_R1 5'-cgaaccgaacaggcttatgt-3'
GCGTCACCCGGCAACCTTGGGTAGCAGCGAAGTCGAGGCATTTCTGTCCTGGCTGGTCTAGAGGATCTAA
GCTTGCATGCAAATAATGATTTTATTTTGACTGATAGTGACCTGTTCGTTGCAACAAATTGATAAGCAAT
GCTTTCCTATAATGCCAACTTTGTACAAGAAAGTTGATTAGGCTGTATTCAGCTCCGAGGTGTTCTGGCT
GGGCGGCAGGTGGGAATCCAGGTTTTCTTTGCACCTTTCCAGGTCCTGGAAGTATGGGTGAGACAGGGCA
CTGTAGGCAGATATTCTTTTGGCTGGGTTAAATGTCAAACACTTCAGAAGTAGGTCTTTGCCTAGTTCAT
CGATATCTGTTACAAACTTCTCAATTGGTTGGGCAGATTTTGAATGAAAAGCCTGCCTGGGAAGGGCAAC
ATCTCTAGGCCAGTCTTCTTCTCCTGGGAGTCCAATCACGTCCAAGATTTTTCCTAGTTGATCAACATCT
GAACTTCCACGAAAAAGAGGCTTTCTACGAAACATTTCTGCAAATATGCAGCCAACACTCCAGAGATCCA
CGGGGGTGGCGTAGCTGGACTGGAGCAAGACTTCGGGTGCTCTGTACCACAGCGTGACGACCACTGAGGT
TAGAGCCATCTGGAAACTATAGATGCGGGCAAGGCCGAAGTCAGCGAGTTTTATTTGTCCGCTGCTGGTC
ACCAGAATGTTCTGTGGTTTTAGATCGCGATGCACTACTCGGTGTGAATGAAGAAAGTCCAGACCTCGGA
GAAGCTGAAACATCATATCCTTTATGGTTTCAGTGGG
